>Addgene plasmid #99228 | pRSET-pr-Kaede (Kaede-A69T) | depositor full sequence | sequence record 181593 | pRSET-pr-Kaede (Kaede-A69T) sequence 3541 bps
AACGCCAGCAACGCGGCCTTTTTACGGTTCCTGGCCTTTTGCTGGCCTTTTGCTCACATGTTCTTTCCTG
CGTTATCCCCTGATTCTGTGGATAACCGTATTACCGCCTTTGAGTGAGCTGATACCGCTCGCCGCAGCCG
AACGACCGAGCGCAGCGAGTCAGTGAGCGAGGAAGCGGAAGAGCGCCCAATACGCAAACCGCCTCTCCCC
GCGCGTTGGCCGATTCATTAATGCAGGATCTCGATCCCGCGAAATTAATACGACTCACTATAGGGAGACC
ACAACGGTTTCCCTCTAGAAATAATTTTGTTTAACTTTAAGAAGGAGATATACATATGCGGGGTTCTCAT
CATCATCATCATCATGGTATGGCTAGCATGACTGGTGGACAGCAAATGGGTCGGGATCTGTACGACGATG
ACGATAAGGATCCGATGGTGAGTCTGATTAAACCAGAAATGAAGATCAAGCTGCTTATGGAAGGCAATGT
AAACGGGCACCAGTTTGTTATTGAGGGAGATGGAAAAGGCCATCCTTTTGAGGGAAAACAGAGTATGGAC
CTTGTAGTCAAAGAAGGCGCACCTCTCCCTTTTGCCTACGATATCTTGACAACAGCATTCCATTATGGTA
ACAGGGTTTTTACCAAATACCCAGACCATATACCAGACTACTTCAAGCAGTCGTTTCCCAAAGGGTTTTC
TTGGGAGCGAAGCCTGATGTTCGAGGACGGGGGCGTTTGCATCGCTACAAATGACATAACACTGAAAGGA
GACACTTTTTTTAACAAAGTTCGATTTGATGGCGTAAACTTTCCCCCAAATGGTCCTGTTATGCAGAAGA
AGACTCTGAAATGGGAGGCATCCACTGAGAAAATGTATTTGCGTGATGGAGTGTTGACGGGCGATATTAC
AATGGCTCTGCTGCTTAAAGGAGATGTCCATTACCGATGTGACTTCAGAACTACTTACAAATCTAGGCAG
GAGGGTGTCAAGTTGCCAGGATATCACTTTGTCGATCACTGCATCAGCATATTGAGGCATGACAAAGACT
ACAACGAGGTTAAGCTGTATGAGCACGCTGTTGCCCATTCTGGATTGCCGGACAACGTCAAGTAAGAATT
CGAAGCTTGATCCGGCTGCTAACAAAGCCCGAAAGGAAGCTGAGTTGGCTGCTGCCACCGCTGAGCAATA
ACTAGCATAACCCCTTGGGGCCTCTAAACGGGTCTTGAGGGGTTTTTTGCTGAAAGGAGGAACTATATCC
GGATCTGGCGTAATAGCGAAGAGGCCCGCACCGATCGCCCTTCCCAACAGTTGCGCAGCCTGAATGGCGA
ATGGG
[124 nt withheld, positions 1336-1459]
C
[91 nt withheld, positions 1461-1551]
A
[49 nt withheld, positions 1553-1601]
CCTTTGACGTTGGAGTCCACGTTCTTT
[37 nt withheld, positions 1629-1665]
ACCCTATCTCGGTCTATTCTTTTGATTTATAAGGGATTTTGCCGATTTCGGCCTATTGGTTAAAAAATGA
GCTGATTTAACAAAAATTTAACGCGAATTTTAACAAAATATTAACGCTTACAATTTAGGTGGCACTTTTC
GGGGAAATGTGCGCGGAACCCCTATTTGTTTATTTTTCTAAATACATTCAAATATGTATCCGCTCATGAG
ACAATAACCCTGATAAATGCTTCAATAATATTGAAAAAGGAAGAGTATGAGTATTCAACATTTCCGTGTC
GCCCTTATTCCCTTTTTTGCGGCATTTTGCCTTCCTGTTTTTGCTCACCCAGAAACGCTGGTGAAAGTAA
AAGATGCTGAAGATCAGTTGGGTGCACGAGTGGGTTACATCGAACTGGATCTCAACAGCGGTAAGATCCT
TGAGAGTTTTCGCCCCGAAGAACGTTTTCCAATGATGAGCACTTTTAAAGTTCTGCTATGTGGCGCGGTA
TTATCCCGTATTGACGCCGGGCAAGAGCAACTCGGTCGCCGCATACACTATTCTCAGAATGACTTGGTTG
AGTACTCACCAGTCACAGAAAAGCATCTTACGGATGGCATGACAGTAAGAGAATTATGCAGTGCTGCCAT
AACCATGAGTGATAACACTGCGGCCAACTTACTTCTGACAACGATCGGAGGACCGAAGGAGCTAACCGCT
TTTTTGCACAACATGGGGGATCATGTAACTCGCCTTGATCGTTGGGAACCGGAGCTGAATGAAGCCATAC
CAAACGACGAGCGTGACACCACGATGCCTGTAGCAATGGCAACAACGTTGCGCAAACTATTAACTGGCGA
ACTACTTACTCTAGCTTCCCGGCAACAATTAATAGACTGGATGGAGGCGGATAAAGTTGCAGGACCACTT
CTGCGCTCGGCCCTTCCGGCTGGCTGGTTTATTGCTGATAAATCTGGAGCCGGTGAGCGTGGGTCTCGCG
GTATCATTGCAGCACTGGGGCCAGATGGTAAGCCCTCCCGTATCGTAGTTATCTACACGACGGGGAGTCA
GGCAACTATGGATGAACGAAATAGACAGATCGCTGAGATAGGTGCCTCACTGATTAAGCATTGGTAACTG
TCAGACCAAGTTTACTCATATATACTTTAGATTGATTTAAAACTTCATTTTTAATTTAAAAGGATCTAGG
TGAAGATCCTTTTTGATAATCTCATGACCAAAATCCCTTAACGTGAGTTTTCGTTCCACTGAGCGTCAGA
CCCCGTAGAAAAGATCAAAGGATCTTCTTGAGATCCTTTTTTTCTGCGCGTAATCTGCTGCTTGCAAACA
AAAAAACCACCGCTACCAGCGGTGGTTTGTTTGCCGGATCAAGAGCTACCAACTCTTTTTCCGAAGGTAA
CTGGCTTCAGCAGAGCGCAGATACCAAATACTGTTCTTCTAGTGTAGCCGTAGTTAGGCCACCACTTCAA
GAACTCTGTAGCACCGCCTACATACCTCGCTCTGCTAATCCTGTTACCAGTGGCTGCTGCCAGTGGCGAT
AAGTCGTGTCTTACCGGGTTGGACTCAAGACGATAGTTACCGGATAAGGCGCAGCGGTCGGGCTGAACGG
GGGGTTCGTGCACACAGCCCAGCTTGGAGCGAACGACCTACACCGAACTGAGATACCTACAGCGTGAGCT
ATGAGAAAGCGCCACGCTTCCCGAAGGGAGAAAGGCGGACAGGTATCCGGTAAGCGGCAGGGTCGGAACA
GGAGAGCGCACGAGGGAGCTTCCAGGGGGAAACGCCTGGTATCTTTATAGTCCTGTCGGGTTTCGCCACC
TCTGACTTGAGCGTCGATTTTTGTGATGCTCGTCAGGGGGGCGGAGCCTATGGAAA
Features (pLannotate 1.2.2; 15 found; start..end, strand, type, name):
     48..181     +  rep_origin     RSF ori (fragment): Plasmids containing the RSF 1030 origin of replication can be propagated in E. coli cells that contain additional plasmids with compatible origins.
    183..236     +  CDS            lacI (fragment): lac repressor; lacI; The lac repressor binds to the lac operator to inhibit transcription in E. coli. This inhibition can be relieved by adding lactose or isopropyl-β-D-thiogalactopyranoside (IPTG).
    256..274     +  promoter       T7 promoter: promoter for bacteriophage T7 RNA polymerase
    306..328     +  RBS            RBS: efficient ribosome binding site from bacteriophage T7 gene 10 (Olins and Rangwala, 1989)
    348..368     +  CDS            capTEV™ (fragment): composite tag for in vivo biotinylation, TEV protease cleavage, and 6xHis tagging
    369..401     +  CDS            T7 tag (gene 10 leader): leader peptide from bacteriophage T7 gene 10 promotes efficient translation in E. coli
    405..428     +  CDS            Xpress™ tag: Xpress™ epitope tag, including an enterokinase recognition and cleavage site
    435..1115    +  CDS            Kaede: Kaede green-to-red photoconvertible fluorescent protein (Ando et al., 2002)
   1135..1184    +  CDS            SET1 (fragment): solubility-enhancement tag derived from T7 phage gene 10B
   1192..1239    +  terminator     T7 terminator: transcription terminator for bacteriophage T7 RNA polymerase
   1265..1331    +  CDS            lacZα (fragment): LacZα fragment of β-galactosidase; lacZ fragment
   1336..1764    +  rep_origin     f1 ori (sequence partly withheld): f1 bacteriophage origin of replication; arrow indicates direction of (+) strand synthesis
   1817..1921    +  promoter       AmpR promoter: bla
   1922..2782    +  CDS            AmpR: β-lactamase; bla; confers resistance to ampicillin, carbenicillin, and related antibiotics
   2953..3541    +  rep_origin     ori: high-copy-number ColE1/pMB1/pBR322/pUC origin of replication
