>Addgene plasmid #99228 | pRSET-pr-Kaede (Kaede-A69T) | addgene full sequence | sequence record 197025 | Addgene NGS Result
TAATACGACTCACTATAGGGAGACCACAACGGTTTCCCTCTAGAAATAATTTTGTTTAACTTTAAGAAGG
AGATATACATATGCGGGGTTCTCATCATCATCATCATCATGGTATGGCTAGCATGACTGGTGGACAGCAA
ATGGGTCGGGATCTGTACGACGATGACGATAAGGATCCGATGGTGAGTCTGATTAAACCAGAAATGAAGA
TCAAGCTGCTTATGGAAGGCAATGTAAACGGGCACCAGTTTGTTATTGAGGGAGATGGAAAAGGCCATCC
TTTTGAGGGAAAACAGAGTATGGACCTTGTAGTCAAAGAAGGCGCACCTCTCCCTTTTGCCTACGATATC
TTGACAACAGCATTCCATTATGGTAACAGGGTTTTTACCAAATACCCAGACCATATACCAGACTACTTCA
AGCAGTCGTTTCCCAAAGGGTTTTCTTGGGAGCGAAGCCTGATGTTCGAGGACGGGGGCGTTTGCATCGC
TACAAATGACATAACACTGAAAGGAGACACTTTTTTTAACAAAGTTCGATTTGATGGCGTAAACTTTCCC
CCAAATGGTCCTGTTATGCAGAAGAAGACTCTGAAATGGGAGGCATCCACTGAGAAAATGTATTTGCGTG
ATGGAGTGTTGACGGGCGATATTACCATGGCTCTGCTGCTTAAAGGAGATGTCCATTACCGATGTGACTT
CAGAACTACTTACAAATCTAGGCAGGAGGGTGTCAAGTTGCCAGGATATCACTTTGTCGATCACTGCATC
AGCATATTGAGGCATGACAAAGACTACAACGAGGTTAAGCTGTATGAGCATGCTGTTGCCCATTCTGGAT
TGCCGGACAACGTCAAGTAAGAATTCGAAGCTTGATCCGGCTGCTAACAAAGCCCGAAAGGAAGCTGAGT
TGGCTGCTGCCACCGCTGAGCAATAACTAGCATAACCCCTTGGGGCCTCTAAACGGGTCTTGAGGGGTTT
TTTGCTGAAAGGAGGAACTATATCCGGATCTGGCGTAATAGCGAAGAGGCCCGCACCGATCGCCCTTCCC
AACAGTTGCGCAGCCTGAATGGCGAATGGG
[124 nt withheld, positions 1081-1204]
C
[91 nt withheld, positions 1206-1296]
A
[49 nt withheld, positions 1298-1346]
CCTTTGACGTTGGAGTCCACGTTCTTT
[37 nt withheld, positions 1374-1410]
ACCCTATCTCGGTCTATTCTTTTGATTTATAAGGGATTTTGCCGATTTCGGCCTATTGGTTAAAAAATGA
GCTGATTTAACAAAAATTTAACGCGAATTTTAACAAAATATTAACGCTTACAATTTAGGTGGCACTTTTC
GGGGAAATGTGCGCGGAACCCCTATTTGTTTATTTTTCTAAATACATTCAAATATGTATCCGCTCATGAG
ACAATAACCCTGATAAATGCTTCAATAATATTGAAAAAGGAAGAGTATGAGTATTCAACATTTCCGTGTC
GCCCTTATTCCCTTTTTTGCGGCATTTTGCCTTCCTGTTTTTGCTCACCCAGAAACGCTGGTGAAAGTAA
AAGATGCTGAAGATCAGTTGGGTGCACGAGTGGGTTACATCGAACTGGATCTCAACAGCGGTAAGATCCT
TGAGAGTTTTCGCCCCGAAGAACGTTTTCCAATGATGAGCACTTTTAAAGTTCTGCTATGTGGCGCGGTA
TTATCCCGTATTGACGCCGGGCAAGAGCAACTCGGTCGCCGCATACACTATTCTCAGAATGACTTGGTTG
AGTACTCACCAGTCACAGAAAAGCATCTTACGGATGGCATGACAGTAAGAGAATTATGCAGTGCTGCCAT
AACCATGAGTGATAACACTGCGGCCAACTTACTTCTGACAACGATCGGAGGACCGAAGGAGCTAACCGCT
TTTTTGCACAACATGGGGGATCATGTAACTCGCCTTGATCGTTGGGAACCGGAGCTGAATGAAGCCATAC
CAAACGACGAGCGTGACACCACGATGCCTGTAGCAATGGCAACAACGTTGCGCAAACTATTAACTGGCGA
ACTACTTACTCTAGCTTCCCGGCAACAATTAATAGACTGGATGGAGGCGGATAAAGTTGCAGGACCACTT
CTGCGCTCGGCCCTTCCGGCTGGCTGGTTTATTGCTGATAAATCTGGAGCCGGTGAGCGTGGGTCTCGCG
GTATCATTGCAGCACTGGGGCCAGATGGTAAGCCCTCCCGTATCGTAGTTATCTACACGACGGGGAGTCA
GGCAACTATGGATGAACGAAATAGACAGATCGCTGAGATAGGTGCCTCACTGATTAAGCATTGGTAACTG
TCAGACCAAGTTTACTCATATATACTTTAGATTGATTTAAAACTTCATTTTTAATTTAAAAGGATCTAGG
TGAAGATCCTTTTTGATAATCTCATGACCAAAATCCCTTAACGTGAGTTTTCGTTCCACTGAGCGTCAGA
CCCCGTAGAAAAGATCAAAGGATCTTCTTGAGATCCTTTTTTTCTGCGCGTAATCTGCTGCTTGCAAACA
AAAAAACCACCGCTACCAGCGGTGGTTTGTTTGCCGGATCAAGAGCTACCAACTCTTTTTCCGAAGGTAA
CTGGCTTCAGCAGAGCGCAGATACCAAATACTGTTCTTCTAGTGTAGCCGTAGTTAGGCCACCACTTCAA
GAACTCTGTAGCACCGCCTACATACCTCGCTCTGCTAATCCTGTTACCAGTGGCTGCTGCCAGTGGCGAT
AAGTCGTGTCTTACCGGGTTGGACTCAAGACGATAGTTACCGGATAAGGCGCAGCGGTCGGGCTGAACGG
GGGGTTCGTGCACACAGCCCAGCTTGGAGCGAACGACCTACACCGAACTGAGATACCTACAGCGTGAGCT
ATGAGAAAGCGCCACGCTTCCCGAAGGGAGAAAGGCGGACAGGTATCCGGTAAGCGGCAGGGTCGGAACA
GGAGAGCGCACGAGGGAGCTTCCAGGGGGAAACGCCTGGTATCTTTATAGTCCTGTCGGGTTTCGCCACC
TCTGACTTGAGCGTCGATTTTTGTGATGCTCGTCAGGGGGGCGGAGCCTATGGAAAAACGCCAGCAACGC
GGCCTTTTTACGGTTCCTGGCCTTTTGCTGGCCTTTTGCTCACATGTTCTTTCCTGCGTTATCCCCTGAT
TCTGTGGATAACCGTATTACCGCCTTTGAGTGAGCTGATACCGCTCGCCGCAGCCGAACGACCGAGCGCA
GCGAGTCAGTGAGCGAGGAAGCGGAAGAGCGCCCAATACGCAAACCGCCTCTCCCCGCGCGTTGGCCGAT
TCATTAATGCAGGATCTCGATCCCGCGAAAT
Features (pLannotate 1.2.2; 14 found; start..end, strand, type, name):
      1..19      +  promoter       T7 promoter: promoter for bacteriophage T7 RNA polymerase
     51..73      +  RBS            RBS: efficient ribosome binding site from bacteriophage T7 gene 10 (Olins and Rangwala, 1989)
     93..113     +  CDS            capTEV™ (fragment): composite tag for in vivo biotinylation, TEV protease cleavage, and 6xHis tagging
    114..146     +  CDS            T7 tag (gene 10 leader): leader peptide from bacteriophage T7 gene 10 promotes efficient translation in E. coli
    150..173     +  CDS            Xpress™ tag: Xpress™ epitope tag, including an enterokinase recognition and cleavage site
    180..860     +  CDS            Kaede: Kaede green-to-red photoconvertible fluorescent protein (Ando et al., 2002)
    880..929     +  CDS            SET1 (fragment): solubility-enhancement tag derived from T7 phage gene 10B
    937..984     +  terminator     T7 terminator: transcription terminator for bacteriophage T7 RNA polymerase
   1010..1076    +  CDS            lacZα (fragment): LacZα fragment of β-galactosidase; lacZ fragment
   1081..1509    +  rep_origin     f1 ori (sequence partly withheld): f1 bacteriophage origin of replication; arrow indicates direction of (+) strand synthesis
   1562..1666    +  promoter       AmpR promoter: bla
   1667..2527    +  CDS            AmpR: β-lactamase; bla; confers resistance to ampicillin, carbenicillin, and related antibiotics
   2698..3286    +  rep_origin     ori: high-copy-number ColE1/pMB1/pBR322/pUC origin of replication
   3469..3522    +  CDS            lacI (fragment): lac repressor; lacI; The lac repressor binds to the lac operator to inhibit transcription in E. coli. This inhibition can be relieved by adding lactose or isopropyl-β-D-thiogalactopyranoside (IPTG).
