[The description below was written by a language model from this plasmid's Addgene catalogue record and pLannotate feature annotations shown in this document.]
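Description:
pRSET-pr-Kaede (Kaede-A69T) is a 3,541 bp bacterial expression plasmid built on the pRSET backbone. It is maintained in E. coli at high copy through a ColE1/pUC-type origin and selected with ampicillin via the β-lactamase gene under its own promoter. An f1 phage origin is also present, which in principle allows single-stranded DNA production. The two annotated sequence records (the depositor's and the repository's sequencing result) are the same length and show the same parts in the same order, differing only in where numbering starts. The short hits labelled lacI, lacZα, SET1 and RSF ori are fragments and probably reflect backbone remnants or annotation matches rather than functional elements.

The payload is a 681 bp coding sequence for Kaede, the green-to-red photoconvertible fluorescent protein from the stony coral Trachyphyllia geoffroyi. It carries the A69T substitution that gives the variant called pr-Kaede. The insert sits between retained BamHI and EcoRI sites. Transcription is driven by the T7 promoter, with a T7 gene 10 ribosome binding site upstream and a T7 terminator downstream, so expression requires a host that supplies T7 RNA polymerase. Upstream of Kaede, the vector contributes an N-terminal leader consisting of a short segment annotated as a fragment of a His-containing composite tag, most likely a polyhistidine tag, followed by the T7 gene 10 leader peptide and the Xpress epitope with its enterokinase cleavage site. This leader should allow affinity purification, detection and optional tag removal.

The stated purpose is bacterial production of pr-Kaede, a protein engineered to be capable of primed conversion. The associated work concerns engineering photoconvertible proteins for dual-colour fluorescence nanoscopy.
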