Addgene plasmid #99228: pRSET-pr-Kaede (Kaede-A69T)
Purpose: Bacterial expression of the primed conversion capable protein pr-Kaede (Kaede-A69T).
Depositing lab: Periklis Pantazis. Depositing organization: ETH Zurich (Swiss Federal Institute of Technology). Publication: Rational Engineering of Photoconvertible Fluorescent Proteins for Dual-Color Fluorescence Nanoscopy Enabled by a Triplet-State Mechanism of Primed Conversion. Mohr MA, Kobitski AY, Sabater LR, Nienhaus K, Obara CJ, Lippincott-Schwartz J, Nienhaus GU, Pantazis P. Angew Chem Int Ed Engl. 2017 Jun 29. doi: 10.1002/anie.201706121. PubMed 28661566.
Backbone
  Vector backbone: pRSET
  Backbone size w/o insert (bp): 2860
  Total vector size (bp): 3541
  Vector type: Bacterial Expression
Growth in bacteria
  Bacterial resistance: Ampicillin, 100 μg/mL
  Growth temperature: 37°C
  Growth strain: DH5alpha
  Copy number: High Copy
Gene/Insert
  Gene/Insert name: pr-Kaede (alt name: prKaede, Kaede-A69T)
  Species: Trachyphyllia geoffroyi
  Insert size (bp): 681
  Mutation: A69T for primed conversion applications
  GenBank ID: AB085641
  Promoter: T7
  Cloning method: Restriction Enzyme; 5′ cloning site BamH1 (not destroyed); 3′ cloning site EcoR1 (not destroyed)
  Sequencing primers: 5′ GAGCGAGGAAGCGGAAGAG; 3′ GCTAGTTATTGCTCAGCGG
Terms and licenses: Academic/Nonprofit Terms; Industry Terms: Not Available to Industry
How to cite: pRSET-pr-Kaede (Kaede-A69T) was a gift from Periklis Pantazis (Addgene plasmid # 99228 ; http://n2t.net/addgene:99228 ; RRID:Addgene_99228)
